>Addgene plasmid #153267 | pDGE476 | addgene full sequence | sequence record 307092 | Addgene NGS Result
TCGCGCGTTTCGGTGATGACGGTGAAAACCTCTGACACATGCAGCTCCCGGAGACGGTCACAGCTTGTCT
GTAAGCGGATGCCGGGAGCAGACAAGCCCGTCAGGGCGCGTCAGCGGGTGTTGGCGGGTGTCGGGGCTGG
CTTAACTATGCGGCATCAGAGCAGATTGTACTGAGAGTGCACCATATGCGGTGTGAAATACCGCACAGAT
GCGTAAGGAGAAAATACCGCATCAGGCGCCATTCGCCATTCAGGCTGCGCAACTGTTGGGAAGGGCGATC
GGTGCGGGCCTCTTCGCTATTACGCCAGCTGGCGAAAGGGGGATGTGCTGCAAGGCGATTAAGTTGGGTA
ACGCCAGGGTTTTCCCAGTCACGACGTTGTAAAACGACGGCCAGTGAATTCGAGCTCGGTACCTCGCGAA
TGCATCTAGATTTTGGTCTCACCCTCAAAAACTTCAAAATCTAACACAAATTTTTATTGTATTTGAGCAG
ATTTGCATAATAGTCAGCGAAGCTGTGTCAAGGGCCAACATATTATTCCCACATCGGTAGGTCAACACAT
AAACTCCAGGTTTATGAGGCTTCGTAGCAGTAGCACATGTCAAAGTCTTCTGAGACGTTGATCGGCACGT
AAGAGGTTCCAACTTTCACCATAATGAAATAAGATCACTACCGGGCGTATTTTTTGAGTTATCGAGATTT
TCAGGAGCTAAGGAAGCTAAAATGGAGAAAAAAATCACTGGATATACCACCGTTGATATATCCCAATGGC
ATCGTAAAGAACATTTTGAGGCATTTCAGTCAGTTGCTCAATGTACCTATAACCAGACCGTTCAGCTGGA
TATTACGGCCTTTTTAAAGACCGTAAAGAAAAATAAGCACAAGTTTTATCCGGCCTTTATTCACATTCTT
GCCCGCCTGATGAATGCTCATCCGGAATTCCGTATGGCAATGAAAGACGGTGAGCTGGTGATATGGGATA
GTGTTCACCCTTGTTACACCGTTTTCCATGAGCAAACTGAAACGTTTTCATCGCTCTGGAGTGAATACCA
CGACGATTTCCGGCAGTTTCTACACATATATTCGCAAGATGTGGCGTGTTACGGTGAAAACCTGGCCTAT
TTCCCTAAAGGGTTTATTGAGAATATGTTTTTCGTCTCAGCCAATCCCTGGGTGAGTTTCACCAGTTTTG
ATTTAAACGTGGCCAATATGGACAACTTCTTCGCCCCCGTTTTCACCATGGGCAAATATTATACGCAAGG
CGACAAGGTGCTGATGCCGCTGGCGATTCAGGTTCATCATGCCGTTTGTGATGGCTTCCATGTCGGTAGA
ATGCTTAATGAATTACAACAGTACTGCGATGAGTGGCAGGGGGGGCGTAAACGCCGCGTGGATCCGGCTT
ACTAAAAGCCAGATAACAGTATGCGTATTTGCGCGCTGATTTTTGCGGTATAAGAATATATACTGATATG
TATACCCGAAGTATGTCAAAAAGAGGTATGCTATGAAGCAGCGTATTACAGTGACAGTTGACAGCGACAG
CTATCAGTTGCTCAAGGCATATATGATGTCAATATCTCCGGTCTGGTAAGCACAACCATGCAGAATGAAG
CCCGTCGTCTGCGTGCCGAACGCTGGAAAGCGGAAAATCAGGAAGGGATGGCTGAGGTCGCCCGGTTTAT
TGAAATGAACGGCTCTTTTGCTGACGAGAACAGGGGCTGGTGAAATGCAGTTTAAGGTTTACACCTATAA
AAGAGAGAGCCGTTATCGTCTGTTTGTGGATGTACAGAGTGATATTATTGACACGCCCGGGCGACGGATG
GTGATCCCCCTGGCCAGTGCACGTCTGCTGTCAGATAAAGTCTCCCGTGAACTTTACCCGGTGGTGCATA
TCGGGGATGAAAGCTGGCGCATGATGACCACCGATATGGCCAGTGTGCCGGTTTCCGTTATCGGGGAAGA
AGTGGCTGATCTCAGCCACCGCGAAAATGACATCAAAAACGCCATTAACCTGATGTTCTGGGGAATATAA
ATGTCAGGCTCCCTTATACACAGCCAGTCGAAGACTTGTTTCAGAGCTATGCTGGAAACAGCATAGCAAG
TTGAAATAAGGCTAGTCCGTTATCAACTTGAAAAAGTGGCACCGAGTCGGTGCTTTTTTTTGCTTAGAGA
CCTTTATCGGATCCCGGGCCCGTCGACTGCAGAGGCCTGCATGCAAGCTTGGCGTAATCATGGTCATAGC
TGTTTCCTGTGTGAAATTGTTATCCGCTCACAATTCCACACAACATACGAGCCGGAAGCATAAAGTGTAA
AGCCTGGGGTGCCTAATGAGTGAGCTAACTCACATTAATTGCGTTGCGCTCACTGCCCGCTTTCCAGTCG
GGAAACCTGTCGTGCCAGCTGCATTAATGAATCGGCCAACGCGCGGGGAGAGGCGGTTTGCGTATTGGGC
GCTCTTCCGCTTCCTCGCTCACTGACTCGCTGCGCTCGGTCGTTCGGCTGCGGCGAGCGGTATCAGCTCA
CTCAAAGGCGGTAATACGGTTATCCACAGAATCAGGGGATAACGCAGGAAAGAACATGTGAGCAAAAGGC
CAGCAAAAGGCCAGGAACCGTAAAAAGGCCGCGTTGCTGGCGTTTTTCCATAGGCTCCGCCCCCCTGACG
AGCATCACAAAAATCGACGCTCAAGTCAGAGGTGGCGAAACCCGACAGGACTATAAAGATACCAGGCGTT
TCCCCCTGGAAGCTCCCTCGTGCGCTCTCCTGTTCCGACCCTGCCGCTTACCGGATACCTGTCCGCCTTT
CTCCCTTCGGGAAGCGTGGCGCTTTCTCATAGCTCACGCTGTAGGTATCTCAGTTCGGTGTAGGTCGTTC
GCTCCAAGCTGGGCTGTGTGCACGAACCCCCCGTTCAGCCCGACCGCTGCGCCTTATCCGGTAACTATCG
TCTTGAGTCCAACCCGGTAAGACACGACTTATCGCCACTGGCAGCAGCCACTGGTAACAGGATTAGCAGA
GCGAGGTATGTAGGCGGTGCTACAGAGTTCTTGAAGTGGTGGCCTAACTACGGCTACACTAGAAGAACAG
TATTTGGTATCTGCGCTCTGCTGAAGCCAGTTACCTTCGGAAAAAGAGTTGGTAGCTCTTGATCCGGCAA
ACAAACCACCGCTGGTAGCGGTGGTTTTTTTGTTTGCAAGCAGCAGATTACGCGCAGAAAAAAAGGATCT
CAAGAAGATCCTTTGATCTTTTCTACGGGGTCTGACGCTCAGTGGAACGAAAACTCACGTTAAGGGATTT
TGGTCATGAGATTATCAAAAAGGATCTTCACCTAGATCCTTTTAAATTAAAAATGAAGTTTTAAATCAAT
CTAAAGTATATATGAGTAAACTTGGTCTGACAGTTACCAATGCTTAATCAGTGAGGCACCTATCTCAGCG
ATCTGTCTATTTCGTTCATCCATAGTTGCCTGACTCCCCGTCGTGTAGATAACTACGATACGGGAGGGCT
TACCATCTGGCCCCAGTGCTGCAATGATACCGCGAGATCCACGCTCACCGGCTCCAGATTTATCAGCAAT
AAACCAGCCAGCCGGAAGGGCCGAGCGCAGAAGTGGTCCTGCAACTTTATCCGCCTCCATCCAGTCTATT
AATTGTTGCCGGGAAGCTAGAGTAAGTAGTTCGCCAGTTAATAGTTTGCGCAACGTTGTTGCCATTGCTA
CAGGCATCGTGGTGTCACGCTCGTCGTTTGGTATGGCTTCATTCAGCTCCGGTTCCCAACGATCAAGGCG
AGTTACATGATCCCCCATGTTGTGCAAAAAAGCGGTTAGCTCCTTCGGTCCTCCGATCGTTGTCAGAAGT
AAGTTGGCCGCAGTGTTATCACTCATGGTTATGGCAGCACTGCATAATTCTCTTACTGTCATGCCATCCG
TAAGATGCTTTTCTGTGACTGGTGAGTACTCAACCAAGTCATTCTGAGAATAGTGTATGCGGCGACCGAG
TTGCTCTTGCCCGGCGTCAATACGGGATAATACCGCGCCACATAGCAGAACTTTAAAAGTGCTCATCATT
GGAAAACGTTCTTCGGGGCGAAAACTCTCAAGGATCTTACCGCTGTTGAGATCCAGTTCGATGTAACCCA
CTCGTGCACCCAACTGATCTTCAGCATCTTTTACTTTCACCAGCGTTTCTGGGTGAGCAAAAACAGGAAG
GCAAAATGCCGCAAAAAAGGGAATAAGGGCGACACGGAAATGTTGAATACTCATACTCTTCCTTTTTCAA
TATTATTGAAGCATTTATCAGGGTTATTGTCTCATGAGCGGATACATATTTGAATGTATTTAGAAAAATA
AACAAATAGGGGTTCCGCGCACATTTCCCCGAAAAGTGCCACCTGACGTCTAAGAAACCATTATTATCAT
GACATTAACCTATAAAAATAGGCGTATCACGAGGCCCTTTCGTC
Features (pLannotate 1.2.2; 15 found; start..end, strand, type, name):
    137..236     +  misc_feature   bom (fragment): basis of mobility region from pBR322
    242..399     -  CDS            lacZα (fragment): LacZα fragment of β-galactosidase; lacZ fragment
    619..721     +  promoter       cat promoter: promoter of the E. coli cat gene encoding chloramphenicol acetyltransferase
    722..1380    +  CDS            CmR: chloramphenicol acetyltransferase; cat; confers resistance to chloramphenicol
   1562..1720    +  CDS            ccdA (fragment): CCDA_ECO57 - Also known as H, letA. Experimental evidence at protein level: Swiss-Prot protein existence level 1. Antitoxin component of a type II toxin-antitoxin (TA) system which inhibits the post-segregational killing (PSK) of plasmid-free cells, also referred to as a plasmid addiction system. Binds to and blocks the activity of CcdB; will also remove bound CcdB protein from the CcdB-GyrA complex by forming a CcdA-CcdB complex, a process termed rejuvenation. Functions as a transcriptional corepressor for the ccdAB operon, repression also requires CcdB (By similarity). From Escherichia coli
   1725..2027    +  CDS            ccdB: CCDB_ECOLI - Also known as G, letB, letD. Experimental evidence at protein level: Swiss-Prot protein existence level 1. Toxic component of a type II toxin-antitoxin (TA) system, functioning in plasmid maintainence. Responsible for the post- segregational killing (PSK) of plasmid-free cells, also referred to as a plasmid addiction system. Half-life of over 2 hours. Cell killing by CcdB is accompanied by filamentation, defects in chromosome and plasmid segregation, defects in cell division, formation of anucleate cells, decreased DNA synthesis and plasmid loss. Interferes with the activity of DN
   2086..2153    +  misc_RNA       tracrRNA (fragment): trans-activating CRISPR RNA for the Streptococcus pyogenes CRISPR/Cas9 system
   2257..2273    -  protein_bind   lac operator: The lac repressor binds to the lac operator to inhibit transcription in E. coli. This inhibition can be relieved by adding lactose or isopropyl-β-D-thiogalactopyranoside (IPTG). lac repressor encoded by lacI
   2281..2311    -  promoter       lac promoter: promoter for the E. coli lac operon
   2326..2347    -  protein_bind   CAP binding site: CAP binding activates transcription in the presence of cAMP. E. coli catabolite activator protein
   2360..2452    -  CDS            lacI (fragment): lac repressor; lacI; The lac repressor binds to the lac operator to inhibit transcription in E. coli. This inhibition can be relieved by adding lactose or isopropyl-β-D-thiogalactopyranoside (IPTG).
   2635..3223    -  rep_origin     ori: high-copy-number ColE1/pMB1/pBR322/pUC origin of replication
   3394..4254    -  CDS            AmpR: β-lactamase; bla; confers resistance to ampicillin, carbenicillin, and related antibiotics
   4255..4359    -  promoter       AmpR promoter: bla
   4454..35      +  CDS            rop (fragment) (across the origin): Rop protein, which maintains plasmids at low copy number; rop
