[The description below was written by a language model from this plasmid's Addgene catalogue record and pLannotate feature annotations shown in this document.]
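Description:
pDGE476 is an empty "M2E" shuttle vector for plant CRISPR/Cas9 work, built on a pUC57-BsaI backbone and used to assemble single guide RNA transcriptional units. It is a high-copy E. coli plasmid of about 4.5 kb that replicates from a ColE1/pUC-type origin. The backbone carries the β-lactamase gene (AmpR) with its own promoter. Remnants of the pUC lineage are also annotated, including lacZα, lacI, rop and bom fragments and the lac promoter/operator region.

The functional core is a placeholder cassette holding a chloramphenicol acetyltransferase gene (CmR) with its cat promoter, a partial ccdA and the complete ccdB toxin gene. A fragment matching the Streptococcus pyogenes tracrRNA lies immediately downstream and corresponds to the sgRNA scaffold. According to the catalogue entry, the guide is driven by the Solanum lycopersicum U3 promoter, a small nuclear RNA-type promoter suited to expressing short RNAs in plants. The automated feature table does not annotate this promoter; it may occupy the unannotated stretch just upstream of the CmR/ccdB cassette, but the record does not confirm this.

Hybridized oligonucleotides encoding the target-specific spacer are cloned into the vector, presumably replacing the CmR/ccdB cassette so that the spacer sits between promoter and scaffold. Because ccdB poisons gyrase in ordinary E. coli strains, unmodified vector is counterselected, and the empty plasmid must be kept in a ccdB-tolerant strain under chloramphenicol and ampicillin selection. The associated publication concerns highly multiplexed editing in Nicotiana benthamiana and Arabidopsis, so the finished sgRNA units are evidently meant to be combined with others for multiplex editing. The record does not detail that downstream assembly step.
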