Addgene plasmid #153267: pDGE476
Purpose: (Empty Backbone) M2E shuttle vector containing the Solanum lycopersicum U3 promoter for preparation of single guide RNA transcriptional units by cloning of hybridized oligonucleotides.
Depositing lab: Johannes Stuttmann. Depositing organization: Martin-Luther-Universitaet Halle-Wittenberg. Publication: Highly efficient multiplex editing: One-shot generation of 8x Nicotiana benthamiana and 12x Arabidopsis mutants. Stuttmann J, Barthel K, Martin P, Ordon J, Erickson JL, Herr R, Ferik F, Kretschmer C, Berner T, Keilwagen J, Marillonnet S, Bonas U. Plant J. 2021 Feb 12. doi: 10.1111/tpj.15197. PubMed 33577114.
Backbone
  Vector backbone: pUC57-BsaI
  Backbone size (bp): 2700
  Vector type: CRISPR
  Selectable markers: ccdB
Growth in bacteria
  Bacterial resistance: Chloramphenicol and Ampicillin, 25 & 100 μg/mL
  Growth temperature: 37°C
  Growth strain: ccdB Survival
  Copy number: High Copy
Gene/Insert
  Gene/Insert name: None
Terms and licenses: Academic/Nonprofit Terms; Industry Terms: Not Available to Industry
Depositor comments: Please visit https://www.biorxiv.org/content/10.1101/2020.03.31.018671v2 for bioRxiv preprint.
How to cite: pDGE476 was a gift from Johannes Stuttmann (Addgene plasmid # 153267 ; http://n2t.net/addgene:153267 ; RRID:Addgene_153267)
